LOCUS       Exported 12168 bp ds-DNA circular SYN 12-MAY-2021
DEFINITION  ATRX expression vector.
ACCESSION   .
VERSION     .
KEYWORDS    IF-GFP-ATRX
SOURCE      synthetic DNA construct
  ORGANISM  synthetic DNA construct
REFERENCE   1 (bases 1 to 12168)
  AUTHORS   Valle-Garcia D, Griffiths LM, Dyer MA, Bernstein E, Recillas-Targa F
  TITLE     The ATRX cDNA is prone to bacterial IS10 element insertions that
            alter its structure.
  JOURNAL   Springerplus. 2014 May 2;3:222. doi: 10.1186/2193-1801-3-222.
            eCollection 2014.
  PUBMED    24834375
REFERENCE   2 (bases 1 to 12168)
  AUTHORS   .
  TITLE     Direct Submission
  JOURNAL   Exported May 12, 2021 from SnapGene Server 1.1.58
            http://www.snapgene.com
FEATURES             Location/Qualifiers
     source          1..12168
                     /organism="synthetic DNA construct"
                     /mol_type="other DNA"
     enhancer        61..364
                     /label=CMV enhancer
                     /note="human cytomegalovirus immediate early enhancer"
     promoter        365..568
                     /label=CMV promoter
                     /note="human cytomegalovirus (CMV) immediate early
                     promoter"
     primer_bind     519..539
                     /label=CMV-F
                     /note="Human CMV immediate early promoter, forward primer"
     regulatory      607..616
                     /regulatory_class="other"
                     /note="vertebrate consensus sequence for strong initiation
                     of translation (Kozak, 1987)"
     CDS             613..1329
                     /codon_start=1
                     /product="enhanced GFP"
                     /label=EGFP
                     /translation="MVSKGEELFTGVVPILVELDGDVNGHKFSVSGEGEGDATYGKLTL
                     KFICTTGKLPVPWPTLVTTLTYGVQCFSRYPDHMKQHDFFKSAMPEGYVQERTIFFKDD
                     GNYKTRAEVKFEGDTLVNRIELKGIDFKEDGNILGHKLEYNYNSHNVYIMADKQKNGIK
                     VNFKIRHNIEDGSVQLADHYQQNTPIGDGPVLLPDNHYLSTQSALSKDPNEKRDHMVLL
                     EFVTAAGITLGMDELYK"
     CDS             613..1329
                     /codon_start=1
                     /product="the original enhanced GFP (Yang et al., 1996)"
                     /label=EGFP
                     /note="mammalian codon-optimized"
                     /translation="MVSKGEELFTGVVPILVELDGDVNGHKFSVSGEGEGDATYGKLTL
                     KFICTTGKLPVPWPTLVTTLTYGVQCFSRYPDHMKQHDFFKSAMPEGYVQERTIFFKDD
                     GNYKTRAEVKFEGDTLVNRIELKGIDFKEDGNILGHKLEYNYNSHNVYIMADKQKNGIK
                     VNFKIRHNIEDGSVQLADHYQQNTPIGDGPVLLPDNHYLSTQSALSKDPNEKRDHMVLL
                     EFVTAAGITLGMDELYK"
     primer_bind     complement(658..679)
                     /label=EGFP-N
                     /note="EGFP, reverse primer"
     primer_bind     complement(919..938)
                     /label=EXFP-R
                     /note="For distinguishing EGFP variants, reverse primer"
     primer_bind     1266..1287
                     /label=EGFP-C
                     /note="EGFP, forward primer"
     primer_bind     1348..1364
                     /label=pBluescriptKS
                     /note="For pBluescript vector"
     primer_bind     1349..1365
                     /label=KS primer
                     /note="common sequencing primer, one of multiple similar
                     variants"
     CDS             8809..8835
                     /codon_start=1
                     /product="HA (human influenza hemagglutinin) epitope tag"
                     /label=HA
                     /translation="YPYDVPDYA"
     polyA_signal    8956..9077
                     /label=SV40 poly(A) signal
                     /note="SV40 polyadenylation signal"
     primer_bind     complement(8993..9012)
                     /label=SV40pA-R
                     /note="SV40 polyA, reverse primer"
     primer_bind     9047..9066
                     /label=EBV-rev
                     /note="SV40 polyA terminator, reverse primer"
     rep_origin      complement(9084..9539)
                     /direction=LEFT
                     /label=f1 ori
                     /note="f1 bacteriophage origin of replication; arrow
                     indicates direction of (+) strand synthesis"
     primer_bind     complement(9221..9242)
                     /label=F1ori-F
                     /note="F1 origin, forward primer"
     primer_bind     9433..9452
                     /label=F1ori-R
                     /note="F1 origin, reverse primer"
     promoter        9566..9670
                     /gene="bla"
                     /label=AmpR promoter
     promoter        9672..10029
                     /label=SV40 promoter
                     /note="SV40 enhancer and early promoter"
     primer_bind     complement(9695..9715)
                     /label=pBABE 3'
                     /note="SV40 enhancer, reverse primer for pBABE vectors"
     rep_origin      9880..10015
                     /label=SV40 ori
                     /note="SV40 origin of replication"
     primer_bind     9942..9961
                     /label=SV40pro-F
                     /note="SV40 promoter/origin, forward primer"
     CDS             10064..10858
                     /codon_start=1
                     /gene="aph(3')-II (or nptII)"
                     /product="aminoglycoside phosphotransferase from Tn5"
                     /label=NeoR/KanR
                     /note="confers resistance to neomycin, kanamycin, and G418
                     (Geneticin(R))"
                     /translation="MIEQDGLHAGSPAAWVERLFGYDWAQQTIGCSDAAVFRLSAQGRP
                     VLFVKTDLSGALNELQDEAARLSWLATTGVPCAAVLDVVTEAGRDWLLLGEVPGQDLLS
                     SHLAPAEKVSIMADAMRRLHTLDPATCPFDHQAKHRIERARTRMEAGLVDQDDLDEEHQ
                     GLAPAELFARLKASMPDGEDLVVTHGDACLPNIMVENGRFSGFIDCGRLGVADRYQDIA
                     LATRDIAEELGGEWADRFLVLYGIAAPDSQRIAFYRLLDEFF"
     primer_bind     complement(10118..10137)
                     /label=Neo-R
                     /note="Neomycin resistance gene, reverse primer"
     primer_bind     10728..10747
                     /label=Neo-F
                     /note="Neomycin resistance gene, forward primer"
     primer_bind     complement(11046..11065)
                     /label=TK-pA-R
                     /note="Thymidine kinase polyA, reverse primer"
     polyA_signal    11090..11137
                     /label=HSV TK poly(A) signal
                     /note="herpes simplex virus thymidine kinase
                     polyadenylation signal (Cole and Stacy, 1985)"
     rep_origin      11466..12054
                     /direction=RIGHT
                     /label=ori
                     /note="high-copy-number ColE1/pMB1/pBR322/pUC origin of
                     replication"
     primer_bind     11955..11974
                     /label=pBR322ori-F
                     /note="pBR322 origin, forward primer"
ORIGIN
        1 tagttattaa tagtaatcaa ttacggggtc attagttcat agcccatata tggagttccg
       61 cgttacataa cttacggtaa atggcccgcc tggctgaccg cccaacgacc cccgcccatt
      121 gacgtcaata atgacgtatg ttcccatagt aacgccaata gggactttcc attgacgtca
      181 atgggtggag tatttacggt aaactgccca cttggcagta catcaagtgt atcatatgcc
      241 aagtacgccc cctattgacg tcaatgacgg taaatggccc gcctggcatt atgcccagta
      301 catgacctta tgggactttc ctacttggca gtacatctac gtattagtca tcgctattac
      361 catggtgatg cggttttggc agtacatcaa tgggcgtgga tagcggtttg actcacgggg
      421 atttccaagt ctccacccca ttgacgtcaa tgggagtttg ttttggcacc aaaatcaacg
      481 ggactttcca aaatgtcgta acaactccgc cccattgacg caaatgggcg gtaggcgtgt
      541 acggtgggag gtctatataa gcagagctgg tttagtgaac cgtcagatcc gctagcgcta
      601 ccggtcgcca ccatggtgag caagggcgag gagctgttca ccggggtggt gcccatcctg
      661 gtcgagctgg acggcgacgt aaacggccac aagttcagcg tgtccggcga gggcgagggc
      721 gatgccacct acggcaagct gaccctgaag ttcatctgca ccaccggcaa gctgcccgtg
      781 ccctggccca ccctcgtgac caccctgacc tacggcgtgc agtgcttcag ccgctacccc
      841 gaccacatga agcagcacga cttcttcaag tccgccatgc ccgaaggcta cgtccaggag
      901 cgcaccatct tcttcaagga cgacggcaac tacaagaccc gcgccgaggt gaagttcgag
      961 ggcgacaccc tggtgaaccg catcgagctg aagggcatcg acttcaagga ggacggcaac
     1021 atcctggggc acaagctgga gtacaactac aacagccaca acgtctatat catggccgac
     1081 aagcagaaga acggcatcaa ggtgaacttc aagatccgcc acaacatcga ggacggcagc
     1141 gtgcagctcg ccgaccacta ccagcagaac acccccatcg gcgacggccc cgtgctgctg
     1201 cccgacaacc actacctgag cacccagtcc gccctgagca aagaccccaa cgagaagcgc
     1261 gatcacatgg tcctgctgga gttcgtgacc gccgccggga tcactctcgg catggacgag
     1321 ctgtacaagt ccggccggac tcagatctcg aggtcgacgg tatcgataag cttgatatcg
     1381 aattcctgca gcccggggga tccgccccag caatcacaga agccgacaag gcgttcaagc
     1441 gaaaacatga ccgctgagcc catgagtgaa agcaagttga atacattggt gcagaagctt
     1501 catgacttcc ttgcacactc atcagaagaa tctgaagaaa caagttctcc tccacgactt
     1561 gcaatgaatc aaaacacaga taaaatcagt ggttctggaa gtaactctga tatgatggaa
     1621 aacagcaagg aagagggaac tagctcttca gaaaaatcca agtcttcagg atcgtcacga
     1681 tcaaagagga aaccttcaat tgtaacaaag tatgtagaat cagatgatga aaaacctttg
     1741 gatgatgaaa ctgtaaatga agatgcgtct aatgaaaatt cagaaaatga tattactatg
     1801 cagagcttgc caaaagatgg gcttcatggg attgtgagct gcactgcttg tggacaacag
     1861 gtcaatcatt ttcaaaaaga ttccatttat agacaccctt cattgcaagt tcttatttgt
     1921 aagaattgct ttaagtatta catgagtgat gatattagcc gtgactcaga tggaatggat
     1981 gaacaatgta ggtggtgtgc ggaaggtgga aacttgattt gttgtgactt ttgccataat
     2041 gctttctgca agaaatgcat tctacgcaac cttggtcgaa aggagttgtc cacaataatg
     2101 gatgaaaaca accaatggta ttgctacatt tgtcacccag agcctttgtt ggacttggtc
     2161 actgcatgta acagcgtatt tgagaattta gaacagttgt tgcagcaaaa taagaagaag
     2221 ataaaagttg acagtgaaaa gagtaataaa gtatatgaac atacatccag attttctcca
     2281 aagaagacta gttcaaattg taatggagaa gaaaagaaat tagatgattc ctgttctggc
     2341 tctgtaacct actcttattc cgcactaatt gtgcccaaag agatgattaa gaaggcaaaa
     2401 aaactgattg agaccacagc caacatgaac tccagttatg ttaaattttt aaagcaggca
     2461 acagataatt cagaaatcag ttctgctaca aaattacgtc agcttaaggc ttttaagtct
     2521 gtgttggctg atattaagaa ggctcatctt gcattggaag aagacttaaa ttccgagttt
     2581 cgagcgatgg atgctgtaaa caaagagaaa aataccaaag agcataaagt catagatgct
     2641 aagtttgaaa caaaagcacg aaaaggagaa aaaccttgtg ctttggaaaa gaaggatatt
     2701 tcaaagtcag aagctaaact ttcaagaaaa caggtagata gtgagcacat gcatcagaat
     2761 gttccaacag aggaacaaag aacaaataaa agtaccggtg gtgaacataa gaaatctgat
     2821 agaaaagaag aacctcaata tgaacctgcc aacacttctg aagatttaga catggatatt
     2881 gtgtctgttc cttcctcagt tccagaagac atttttgaga atcttgagac tgctatggaa
     2941 gttcagagtt cagttgatca tcaaggggat ggcagcagtg gaactgaaca agaagtggag
     3001 agttcatctg taaaattaaa tatttcttca aaagacaaca gaggaggtat taaatcaaaa
     3061 actacagcta aagtaacaaa agaattatat gttaaactca ctcctgtttc cctttctaat
     3121 tccccaatta aaggtgctga ttgtcaggaa gttccacaag ataaagatgg ctataaaagt
     3181 tgtggtctga accccaagtt agagaaatgt ggacttggac aggaaaacag tgataatgag
     3241 catttggttg aaaatgaagt ttcattactt ttagaggaat ctgatcttcg aagatcccca
     3301 cgtgtaaaga ctacaccctt gaggcgaccg acagaaacta accctgtaac atctaattca
     3361 gatgaagaat gtaatgaaac agttaaggag aaacaaaaac tatcagttcc agtgagaaaa
     3421 aaggataagc gtaattcttc tgacagtgct atagataatc ctaagcctaa taaattgcca
     3481 aaatctaagc aatcagagac tgtggatcaa aattcagatt ctgatgaaat gctagcaatc
     3541 ctcaaagagg tgagcagaat gagtcacagt tcttcttcag atactgatat taatgaaatt
     3601 catacaaacc ataagacttt gtatgattta aagactcagg cggggaaaga tgataaagga
     3661 aaaaggaaac gaaaaagttc tacatctggc tcagattttg atactaaaaa gggcaaatca
     3721 gctaagagct ctataatttc taaaaagaaa cgacaaaccc agtctgagtc ttctaattat
     3781 gactcagaat tagaaaaaga gataaagagc atgagtaaaa ttggtgctgc cagaaccacc
     3841 aaaaaaagaa ttccaaatac aaaagatttt gactcttctg aagatgagaa acacagcaaa
     3901 aaaggaatgg ataatcaagg gcacaaaaat ttgaagacct cacaagaagg atcatctgat
     3961 gatgctgaaa gaaaacaaga gagagagact ttctcttcag cagaaggcac agttgataaa
     4021 gacacgacca tcatggaatt aagagatcga cttcctaaga agcagcaagc aagtgcttcc
     4081 actgatggtg tcgataagct ttctgggaaa gagcagagtt ttacttcttt ggaagttaga
     4141 aaagttgctg aaactaaaga aaagagcaag catctcaaaa ccaaaacatg taaaaaagta
     4201 caggatggct tatctgatat tgcagagaaa ttcctaaaga aagaccagag cgatgaaact
     4261 tctgaagatg ataaaaagca gagcaaaaag ggaactgaag aaaaaaagaa accttcagac
     4321 tttaagaaaa aagtaattaa aatggaacaa cagtatgaat cttcatctga tggcactgaa
     4381 aagttacctg agcgagaaga aatttgtcat tttcctaagg gcataaaaca aattaagaat
     4441 ggaacaactg atggagaaaa gaaaagtaaa aaaataagag ataaaacttc taaaaagaag
     4501 gatgaattat ctgattatgc tgagaagtca acagggaaag gagatagttg tgactcttca
     4561 gaggataaaa agagtaagaa tggagcatat ggtagagaga agaaaaggtg caagttgctt
     4621 ggaaagagtt caaggaagag acaagattgt tcatcatctg atactgagaa atattccatg
     4681 aaagaagatg gttgtaactc ttctgataag agactgaaaa gaatagaatt gagggaaaga
     4741 agaaatttaa gttcaaagag aaatactaag gaaatacaaa gtggctcatc atcatctgat
     4801 gctgaggaaa gttctgaaga taataaaaag aagaagcana gaacttcatc taaaaagaag
     4861 gcagtcnttg tcaaggagaa aaagagaaac tccctaagaa caagcactaa aaggaagcaa
     4921 gctgacatta catcctcatc ttcttctgat atagaagatg atgatcagaa ttctataggt
     4981 gagggaagca gcgatgaaca gaaaattaag cctgtgactg aaaatttagt gctgtcttca
     5041 catactggat tttgccaatc ttcaggagat gaagccttat ctaaatcagt gcctgtcaca
     5101 gtggatgatg atgatgacga caatgatcct gagaatagaa ttgccaagaa gatgctttta
     5161 gaagaaatta aagccaatct ttcctctgat gaggatggat cttcagatga tgagccagaa
     5221 gaagggaaaa aaagaactgg aaaacaaaat gaagaaaacc caggagatga ggaagcaaaa
     5281 aatcaagtca attctgaatc agattcagat tctgaagaat ctaagaagcc aagatacaga
     5341 cataggcttt tgcggcacaa attgactgtg agtgacggag aatctggaga agaaaaaaag
     5401 acaaagccta aagagcataa agaagtcaaa ggcagaaaca gaagaaaggt gagcagtgaa
     5461 nattcagaag attctgattt tcaggaatcn ggagttagtg aagaagttag tgaatccgaa
     5521 gatgaacagc ggcccagaac aaggtctgca aagaaggcag agttggaaga aaatcagcgg
     5581 agctataaac agaaaaagaa aaggcgacgt attaaggttc aagaagattc atccagtgaa
     5641 aacaagagta attctgagga agaagaggag gaaaaggaag aggaggagga agaggaggag
     5701 gaggaggaag aggaggagga agatgaaaat gatgattcca agtctcctgg aaaaggcaga
     5761 aagaaaattc ggaagattct taaagatgat aaactgagaa cagaaacncn aaatgctctt
     5821 aaggaagagg aanagagacg aaaacgtatt gctgagaggg agcgtgagcg agaaaaattg
     5881 agagaggtga tagaaattga agatgcttca cccaccaagt gtccaataac aaccaagttg
     5941 gttttagatg aagatgaaga aaccaaagaa cctttagtgc aggttcatag aaatatggtt
     6001 atcaaattga aaccccatca agtagatggt gttcagttta tgtgggattg ctgctgtgag
     6061 tctgtgaaaa aaacaaagaa atctccaggt tcaggatgca ttcttgccca ctgtatgggc
     6121 cttggtaaga ctttacaggt ggtaagtttt cttcatacag ttcttttgtg tgacaaactg
     6181 gatttcagca cggcgttagt ggtttgtcct cttaatactg ctttgaattg gatgaatgaa
     6241 tttgagaagt ggcaagaggg attaaaagat gatgagaagc ttgaggtttc tgaattagca
     6301 actgtgaaac gtcctcagga gagaagctac atgctgcaga ggtggcaaga agatggtggt
     6361 gttatgatca tangctatga gatgtataga aatcttgctc aaggaaggaa tgtgaagagt
     6421 cggaaactta aagaaatatt taacaaagct ttggttgatc caggccctga ttttgttgtt
     6481 tgtgatgaag gccatattct aaaaaatgaa gcatctgctg tttctaaagc tatgaattct
     6541 atacgatcaa ggaggaggat tattttaaca ggaacaccac ttcaaaataa cctaattgag
     6601 tatcattgta tggttaattt tatcaaggaa aatttacttg gatccattaa ggagttcagg
     6661 aatagattta taaatccaat tcaaaatggt cagtgtgcan attctaccat ggtagatgtc
     6721 agagtgatga aaaaacgtgc tcacattctc tatgagatgt tagctggatg tgttcagagg
     6781 aaagattata cagcattaac aaaattcttg cctccaaaac acgaatatgt gttagctgtg
     6841 agaatgactt ctattcnntg caagctctat cagtactact tagatcactt aacngnngng
     6901 ggcaataata gtgaangtgg aagaggaaag gcangtgcna agcttttccn agattttcnn
     6961 atgttaagta gaatatggac tcatccttgg tgtttgcagc tagactacat tagcaaagaa
     7021 aataagggtt attttgatga agacagtatg gatgaattta tagcctcaga ttctgatgaa
     7081 acctccatga gtttaagctc cgatgattat acaaaaaaga agaaaaaagg gaaaaagggg
     7141 aaaaaagata gtagctcaag tggaagtggc agtgacaatg atgttgaagt gattaaggtc
     7201 tggaattcaa gatctcgggg aggtggtgaa ggaaatgtgg atgaaacagg aaacaatcct
     7261 tctgtttctt taaaactgga agaaagtaaa gctacttctt cttctaatcc aagcagccca
     7321 gctccagact ggtacaaaga ttttgttaca gatgctgatg ctgaggtttt agagcattct
     7381 gggaaaatgg tacttctctt tgaaattctt cgaatggcag aggaaattgg ggataaagtc
     7441 cttgttttca gccagtccct catatctctg gacttgattg aagattttct tgaattagct
     7501 agtagggaga agacagaaga taaagataaa ccccttattt ataaaggtga gggtaagtgg
     7561 cttcgaaaca ttgactatta ccgtttagat ggttccacta ctgcacagtc aaggaagaag
     7621 tgggctgaag aatttaatga tgaaactaat gtgagaggac gattatttat catttctact
     7681 aaagcaggat ctctaggaat taatctggta gctgctaatc gagtaattat attcgacgct
     7741 tcttggaatc catcttatga catccagagt atattcagag tttatcgctt tggacaaact
     7801 aagcctgttt atgtatatag gttcttagct cagggaacca tggaagataa gatttatgat
     7861 cggcaagtaa ctaagcagtc actgtctttt cgagttgttg atcagcagca ggtggagcgt
     7921 cattttacta tgaatgagct tactgaactt tatacttttg agccagactt attagatgac
     7981 cctaattcag aaaagaagaa gaagagggat actcccatgc tgccaaagga taccatactt
     8041 gcagagctcc ttcagataca taaagaacac attgtaggat accatgaaca tgattctctt
     8101 ttggaccaca aagaagaaga agagttgact gaagaagaaa gaaaagcagc ttgggctgag
     8161 tatgaagcag agaagaaggg actgaccatg cgtttcaaca taccaactgg gaccaattta
     8221 ccccctgtca gtttcaactc tcaaactcct tatattcctt tcaatttggg agccctgtca
     8281 gcaatgagta atcaacagct ggaggacctc attaatcaag gaagagaaaa agttgtagaa
     8341 gcaacaaaca gtgtgacagc agtgaggatt caacctcttg aggatataat ttcagctgta
     8401 tggaaggaga acatgaatct ctcagaggcc caagtacagg cgttagcatt aagtagacaa
     8461 gccagccagg agcttgatgt taaacgaaga gaagcaatct acaatgatgt attgacaaaa
     8521 caacagatgt taatcagctg tgttcagcga atacttatga acagaaggct ccagcagcag
     8581 tacaatcagc agcaacagca acaaatgact tatcaacaag caacactggg tcacctcatg
     8641 atgccaaagc ccccaaattt gatcatgaat ccttctaact accagcagat tgatatgaga
     8701 ggaatgtatc agccagtggc tggtggtatg cagccaccac cattacagcg tgcaccaccc
     8761 ccaatgagaa gcaaaaatcc aggaccttcc caagggaaat caattgcata cccatacgat
     8821 gttccagatt acgcttgatc tagataactg atcataatca gccataccac atttgtagag
     8881 gttttacttg ctttaaaaaa cctcccacac ctccccctga acctgaaaca taaaatgaat
     8941 gcaattgttg ttgttaactt gtttattgca gcttataatg gttacaaata aagcaatagc
     9001 atcacaaatt tcacaaataa agcatttttt tcactgcatt ctagttgtgg tttgtccaaa
     9061 ctcatcaatg tatcttaacg cgtaaattgt aagcgttaat attttgttaa aattcgcgtt
     9121 aaatttttgt taaatcagct cattttttaa ccaataggcc gaaatcggca aaatccctta
     9181 taaatcaaaa gaatagaccg agatagggtt gagtgttgtt ccagtttgga acaagagtcc
     9241 actattaaag aacgtggact ccaacgtcaa aggnnnnnnn nnnnnnnnnn nnnnnnnnnn
     9301 nnnnnnnnnn nnnnnnnnnn nntnnnnnnn nnnnnnnnnn nnnnnnnnnn nnnnnnnnnn
     9361 nnnnnnnnnn nnnnnnnnnn nnnnnnnnnn nnnnnnnnnn nnnnnnnnnn nnnngnnnnn
     9421 nnnnnnnnnn nnnnnnnnnn nnnnnnnnnn nnnnnnnnnn nnnnnnnnnn nnnnnnnnnn
     9481 nnnnnnnnnn nnnnnnnnnn nnnnnnnnnn nnnnnnnnnn nnnnnnnnnn nnnnnnnnnc
     9541 aggtggcact tttcggggaa atgtgcgcgg aacccctatt tgtttatttt tctaaataca
     9601 ttcaaatatg tatccgctca tgagacaata accctgataa atgcttcaat aatattgaaa
     9661 aaggaagagt cctgaggcgg aaagaaccag ctgtggaatg tgtgtcagtt agggtgtgga
     9721 aagtccccag gctccccagc aggcagaagt atgcaaagca tgcatctcaa ttagtcagca
     9781 accaggtgtg gaaagtcccc aggctcccca gcaggcagaa gtatgcaaag catgcatctc
     9841 aattagtcag caaccatagt cccgccccta actccgccca tcccgcccct aactccgccc
     9901 agttccgccc attctccgcc ccatggctga ctaatttttt ttatttatgc agaggccgag
     9961 gccgcctcgg cctctgagct attccagaag tagtgaggag gcttttttgg aggcctaggc
    10021 ttttgcaaag atcgatcaag agacaggatg aggatcgttt cgcatgattg aacaagatgg
    10081 attgcacgca ggttctccgg ccgcttgggt ggagaggcta ttcggctatg actgggcaca
    10141 acagacaatc ggctgctctg atgccgccgt gttccggctg tcagcgcagg ggcgcccggt
    10201 tctttttgtc aagaccgacc tgtccggtgc cctgaatgaa ctgcaagacg aggcagcgcg
    10261 gctatcgtgg ctggccacga cgggcgttcc ttgcgcagct gtgctcgacg ttgtcactga
    10321 agcgggaagg gactggctgc tattgggcga agtgccgggg caggatctcc tgtcatctca
    10381 ccttgctcct gccgagaaag tatccatcat ggctgatgca atgcggcggc tgcatacgct
    10441 tgatccggct acctgcccat tcgaccacca agcgaaacat cgcatcgagc gagcacgtac
    10501 tcggatggaa gccggtcttg tcgatcagga tgatctggac gaagagcatc aggggctcgc
    10561 gccagccgaa ctgttcgcca ggctcaaggc gagcatgccc gacggcgagg atctcgtcgt
    10621 gacccatggc gatgcctgct tgccgaatat catggtggaa aatggccgct tttctggatt
    10681 catcgactgt ggccggctgg gtgtggcgga ccgctatcag gacatagcgt tggctacccg
    10741 tgatattgct gaagagcttg gcggcgaatg ggctgaccgc ttcctcgtgc tttacggtat
    10801 cgccgctccc gattcgcagc gcatcgcctt ctatcgcctt cttgacgagt tcttctgagc
    10861 gggactctgg ggttcgaaat gaccgaccaa gcgacgccca acctgccatc acgagatttc
    10921 gattccaccg ccgccttcta tgaaaggttg ggcttcggaa tcgttttccg ggacgccggc
    10981 tggatgatcc tccagcgcgg ggatctcatg ctggagttct tcgcccaccc tagggggagg
    11041 ctaactgaaa cacggaagga gacaataccg gaaggaaccc gcgctatgac ggcaataaaa
    11101 agacagaata aaacgcacgg tgttgggtcg tttgttcata aacgcggggt tcggtcccag
    11161 ggctggcact ctgtcgatac cccaccgaga ccccattggg gccaatacgc ccgcgtttct
    11221 tccttttccc caccccaccc cccaagttcg ggtgaaggcc cagggctcgc agccaacgtc
    11281 ggggcggcag gccctgccat agcctcaggt tactcatata tactttagat tgatttaaaa
    11341 cttcattttt aatttaaaag gatctaggtg aagatccttt ttgataatct catgaccaaa
    11401 atcccttaac gtgagttttc gttccactga gcgtcagacc ccgtagaaaa gatcaaagga
    11461 tcttcttgag atcctttttt tctgcgcgta atctgctgct tgcaaacaaa aaaaccaccg
    11521 ctaccagcgg tggtttgttt gccggatcaa gagctaccaa ctctttttcc gaaggtaact
    11581 ggcttcagca gagcgcagat accaaatact gtccttctag tgtagccgta gttaggccac
    11641 cacttcaaga actctgtagc accgcctaca tacctcgctc tgctaatcct gttaccagtg
    11701 gctgctgcca gtggcgataa gtcgtgtctt accgggttgg actcaagacg atagttaccg
    11761 gataaggcgc agcggtcggg ctgaacgggg ggttcgtgca cacagcccag cttggagcga
    11821 acgacctaca ccgaactgag atacctacag cgtgagctat gagaaagcgc cacgcttccc
    11881 gaagggagaa aggcggacag gtatccggta agcggcaggg tcggaacagg agagcgcacg
    11941 agggagcttc cagggggaaa cgcctggtat ctttatagtc ctgtcgggtt tcgccacctc
    12001 tgacttgagc gtcgattttt gtgatgctcg tcaggggggc ggagcctatg gaaaaacgcc
    12061 agcaacgcgg cctttttacg gttcctggcc ttttgctggc cttttgctca catgttcttt
    12121 cctgcgttat cccctgattc tgtggataac cgtattaccg ccatgcat
//
