LOCUS       Exported 12168 bp ds-DNA circular SYN 12-MAY-2021
DEFINITION  ATRX expression vector.
ACCESSION   .
VERSION     .
KEYWORDS    IF-GFP-ATRX
SOURCE      synthetic DNA construct
  ORGANISM  synthetic DNA construct
REFERENCE   1 (bases 1 to 12168)
  AUTHORS   Valle-Garcia D, Griffiths LM, Dyer MA, Bernstein E, Recillas-Targa F
  TITLE     The ATRX cDNA is prone to bacterial IS10 element insertions that
            alter its structure.
  JOURNAL   Springerplus. 2014 May 2;3:222. doi: 10.1186/2193-1801-3-222.
            eCollection 2014.
  PUBMED    24834375
REFERENCE   2 (bases 1 to 12168)
  AUTHORS   .
  TITLE     Direct Submission
  JOURNAL   Exported May 12, 2021 from SnapGene Server 1.1.58
            http://www.snapgene.com
FEATURES             Location/Qualifiers
     source          1..12168
                     /organism="synthetic DNA construct"
                     /mol_type="other DNA"
     enhancer        251..554
                     /label=CMV enhancer
                     /note="human cytomegalovirus immediate early enhancer"
     promoter        555..758
                     /label=CMV promoter
                     /note="human cytomegalovirus (CMV) immediate early
                     promoter"
     primer_bind     709..729
                     /label=CMV-F
                     /note="Human CMV immediate early promoter, forward primer"
     regulatory      797..806
                     /regulatory_class="other"
                     /note="vertebrate consensus sequence for strong initiation
                     of translation (Kozak, 1987)"
     CDS             803..1519
                     /codon_start=1
                     /product="enhanced GFP"
                     /label=EGFP
                     /translation="MVSKGEELFTGVVPILVELDGDVNGHKFSVSGEGEGDATYGKLTL
                     KFICTTGKLPVPWPTLVTTLTYGVQCFSRYPDHMKQHDFFKSAMPEGYVQERTIFFKDD
                     GNYKTRAEVKFEGDTLVNRIELKGIDFKEDGNILGHKLEYNYNSHNVYIMADKQKNGIK
                     VNFKIRHNIEDGSVQLADHYQQNTPIGDGPVLLPDNHYLSTQSALSKDPNEKRDHMVLL
                     EFVTAAGITLGMDELYK"
     CDS             803..1519
                     /codon_start=1
                     /product="the original enhanced GFP (Yang et al., 1996)"
                     /label=EGFP
                     /note="mammalian codon-optimized"
                     /translation="MVSKGEELFTGVVPILVELDGDVNGHKFSVSGEGEGDATYGKLTL
                     KFICTTGKLPVPWPTLVTTLTYGVQCFSRYPDHMKQHDFFKSAMPEGYVQERTIFFKDD
                     GNYKTRAEVKFEGDTLVNRIELKGIDFKEDGNILGHKLEYNYNSHNVYIMADKQKNGIK
                     VNFKIRHNIEDGSVQLADHYQQNTPIGDGPVLLPDNHYLSTQSALSKDPNEKRDHMVLL
                     EFVTAAGITLGMDELYK"
     primer_bind     complement(848..869)
                     /label=EGFP-N
                     /note="EGFP, reverse primer"
     primer_bind     complement(1109..1128)
                     /label=EXFP-R
                     /note="For distinguishing EGFP variants, reverse primer"
     primer_bind     1456..1477
                     /label=EGFP-C
                     /note="EGFP, forward primer"
     primer_bind     1538..1554
                     /label=pBluescriptKS
                     /note="For pBluescript vector"
     primer_bind     1539..1555
                     /label=KS primer
                     /note="common sequencing primer, one of multiple similar
                     variants"
     CDS             8999..9025
                     /codon_start=1
                     /product="HA (human influenza hemagglutinin) epitope tag"
                     /label=HA
                     /translation="YPYDVPDYA"
     polyA_signal    9146..9267
                     /label=SV40 poly(A) signal
                     /note="SV40 polyadenylation signal"
     primer_bind     9237..9256
                     /label=EBV-rev
                     /note="SV40 polyA terminator, reverse primer"
     rep_origin      complement(9274..9729)
                     /direction=LEFT
                     /label=f1 ori
                     /note="f1 bacteriophage origin of replication; arrow
                     indicates direction of (+) strand synthesis"
     primer_bind     complement(9411..9432)
                     /label=F1ori-F
                     /note="F1 origin, forward primer"
     primer_bind     9623..9642
                     /label=F1ori-R
                     /note="F1 origin, reverse primer"
     promoter        9756..9860
                     /gene="bla"
                     /label=AmpR promoter
     promoter        9862..10219
                     /label=SV40 promoter
                     /note="SV40 enhancer and early promoter"
     primer_bind     complement(9885..9905)
                     /label=pBABE 3'
                     /note="SV40 enhancer, reverse primer for pBABE vectors"
     rep_origin      10070..10205
                     /label=SV40 ori
                     /note="SV40 origin of replication"
     primer_bind     10132..10151
                     /label=SV40pro-F
                     /note="SV40 promoter/origin, forward primer"
     CDS             10254..11048
                     /codon_start=1
                     /gene="aph(3')-II (or nptII)"
                     /product="aminoglycoside phosphotransferase from Tn5"
                     /label=NeoR/KanR
                     /note="confers resistance to neomycin, kanamycin, and G418
                     (Geneticin(R))"
                     /translation="MIEQDGLHAGSPAAWVERLFGYDWAQQTIGCSDAAVFRLSAQGRP
                     VLFVKTDLSGALNELQDEAARLSWLATTGVPCAAVLDVVTEAGRDWLLLGEVPGQDLLS
                     SHLAPAEKVSIMADAMRRLHTLDPATCPFDHQAKHRIERARTRMEAGLVDQDDLDEEHQ
                     GLAPAELFARLKASMPDGEDLVVTHGDACLPNIMVENGRFSGFIDCGRLGVADRYQDIA
                     LATRDIAEELGGEWADRFLVLYGIAAPDSQRIAFYRLLDEFF"
     primer_bind     complement(10308..10327)
                     /label=Neo-R
                     /note="Neomycin resistance gene, reverse primer"
     primer_bind     10918..10937
                     /label=Neo-F
                     /note="Neomycin resistance gene, forward primer"
     primer_bind     complement(11236..11255)
                     /label=TK-pA-R
                     /note="Thymidine kinase polyA, reverse primer"
     polyA_signal    11280..11327
                     /label=HSV TK poly(A) signal
                     /note="herpes simplex virus thymidine kinase
                     polyadenylation signal (Cole and Stacy, 1985)"
     rep_origin      11656..76
                     /direction=RIGHT
                     /label=ori
                     /note="high-copy-number ColE1/pMB1/pBR322/pUC origin of
                     replication"
     primer_bind     12145..12164
                     /label=pBR322ori-F
                     /note="pBR322 origin, forward primer"
ORIGIN
        1 tcctgtcggg tttcgccacc tctgacttga gcgtcgattt ttgtgatgct cgtcaggggg
       61 gcggagccta tggaaaaacg ccagcaacgc ggccttttta cggttcctgg ccttttgctg
      121 gccttttgct cacatgttct ttcctgcgtt atcccctgat tctgtggata accgtattac
      181 cgccatgcat tagttattaa tagtaatcaa ttacggggtc attagttcat agcccatata
      241 tggagttccg cgttacataa cttacggtaa atggcccgcc tggctgaccg cccaacgacc
      301 cccgcccatt gacgtcaata atgacgtatg ttcccatagt aacgccaata gggactttcc
      361 attgacgtca atgggtggag tatttacggt aaactgccca cttggcagta catcaagtgt
      421 atcatatgcc aagtacgccc cctattgacg tcaatgacgg taaatggccc gcctggcatt
      481 atgcccagta catgacctta tgggactttc ctacttggca gtacatctac gtattagtca
      541 tcgctattac catggtgatg cggttttggc agtacatcaa tgggcgtgga tagcggtttg
      601 actcacgggg atttccaagt ctccacccca ttgacgtcaa tgggagtttg ttttggcacc
      661 aaaatcaacg ggactttcca aaatgtcgta acaactccgc cccattgacg caaatgggcg
      721 gtaggcgtgt acggtgggag gtctatataa gcagagctgg tttagtgaac cgtcagatcc
      781 gctagcgcta ccggtcgcca ccatggtgag caagggcgag gagctgttca ccggggtggt
      841 gcccatcctg gtcgagctgg acggcgacgt aaacggccac aagttcagcg tgtccggcga
      901 gggcgagggc gatgccacct acggcaagct gaccctgaag ttcatctgca ccaccggcaa
      961 gctgcccgtg ccctggccca ccctcgtgac caccctgacc tacggcgtgc agtgcttcag
     1021 ccgctacccc gaccacatga agcagcacga cttcttcaag tccgccatgc ccgaaggcta
     1081 cgtccaggag cgcaccatct tcttcaagga cgacggcaac tacaagaccc gcgccgaggt
     1141 gaagttcgag ggcgacaccc tggtgaaccg catcgagctg aagggcatcg acttcaagga
     1201 ggacggcaac atcctggggc acaagctgga gtacaactac aacagccaca acgtctatat
     1261 catggccgac aagcagaaga acggcatcaa ggtgaacttc aagatccgcc acaacatcga
     1321 ggacggcagc gtgcagctcg ccgaccacta ccagcagaac acccccatcg gcgacggccc
     1381 cgtgctgctg cccgacaacc actacctgag cacccagtcc gccctgagca aagaccccaa
     1441 cgagaagcgc gatcacatgg tcctgctgga gttcgtgacc gccgccggga tcactctcgg
     1501 catggacgag ctgtacaagt ccggccggac tcagatctcg aggtcgacgg tatcgataag
     1561 cttgatatcg aattcctgca gcccggggga tccgccccag caatcacaga agccgacaag
     1621 gcgttcaagc gaaaacatga ccgctgagcc catgagtgaa agcaagttga atacattggt
     1681 gcagaagctt catgacttcc ttgcacactc atcagaagaa tctgaagaaa caagttctcc
     1741 tccacgactt gcaatgaatc aaaacacaga taaaatcagt ggttctggaa gtaactctga
     1801 tatgatggaa aacagcaagg aagagggaac tagctcttca gaaaaatcca agtcttcagg
     1861 atcgtcacga tcaaagagga aaccttcaat tgtaacaaag tatgtagaat cagatgatga
     1921 aaaacctttg gatgatgaaa ctgtaaatga agatgcgtct aatgaaaatt cagaaaatga
     1981 tattactatg cagagcttgc caaaagatgg gcttcatggg attgtgagct gcactgcttg
     2041 tggacaacag gtcaatcatt ttcaaaaaga ttccatttat agacaccctt cattgcaagt
     2101 tcttatttgt aagaattgct ttaagtatta catgagtgat gatattagcc gtgactcaga
     2161 tggaatggat gaacaatgta ggtggtgtgc ggaaggtgga aacttgattt gttgtgactt
     2221 ttgccataat gctttctgca agaaatgcat tctacgcaac cttggtcgaa aggagttgtc
     2281 cacaataatg gatgaaaaca accaatggta ttgctacatt tgtcacccag agcctttgtt
     2341 ggacttggtc actgcatgta acagcgtatt tgagaattta gaacagttgt tgcagcaaaa
     2401 taagaagaag ataaaagttg acagtgaaaa gagtaataaa gtatatgaac atacatccag
     2461 attttctcca aagaagacta gttcaaattg taatggagaa gaaaagaaat tagatgattc
     2521 ctgttctggc tctgtaacct actcttattc cgcactaatt gtgcccaaag agatgattaa
     2581 gaaggcaaaa aaactgattg agaccacagc caacatgaac tccagttatg ttaaattttt
     2641 aaagcaggca acagataatt cagaaatcag ttctgctaca aaattacgtc agcttaaggc
     2701 ttttaagtct gtgttggctg atattaagaa ggctcatctt gcattggaag aagacttaaa
     2761 ttccgagttt cgagcgatgg atgctgtaaa caaagagaaa aataccaaag agcataaagt
     2821 catagatgct aagtttgaaa caaaagcacg aaaaggagaa aaaccttgtg ctttggaaaa
     2881 gaaggatatt tcaaagtcag aagctaaact ttcaagaaaa caggtagata gtgagcacat
     2941 gcatcagaat gttccaacag aggaacaaag aacaaataaa agtaccggtg gtgaacataa
     3001 gaaatctgat agaaaagaag aacctcaata tgaacctgcc aacacttctg aagatttaga
     3061 catggatatt gtgtctgttc cttcctcagt tccagaagac atttttgaga atcttgagac
     3121 tgctatggaa gttcagagtt cagttgatca tcaaggggat ggcagcagtg gaactgaaca
     3181 agaagtggag agttcatctg taaaattaaa tatttcttca aaagacaaca gaggaggtat
     3241 taaatcaaaa actacagcta aagtaacaaa agaattatat gttaaactca ctcctgtttc
     3301 cctttctaat tccccaatta aaggtgctga ttgtcaggaa gttccacaag ataaagatgg
     3361 ctataaaagt tgtggtctga accccaagtt agagaaatgt ggacttggac aggaaaacag
     3421 tgataatgag catttggttg aaaatgaagt ttcattactt ttagaggaat ctgatcttcg
     3481 aagatcccca cgtgtaaaga ctacaccctt gaggcgaccg acagaaacta accctgtaac
     3541 atctaattca gatgaagaat gtaatgaaac agttaaggag aaacaaaaac tatcagttcc
     3601 agtgagaaaa aaggataagc gtaattcttc tgacagtgct atagataatc ctaagcctaa
     3661 taaattgcca aaatctaagc aatcagagac tgtggatcaa aattcagatt ctgatgaaat
     3721 gctagcaatc ctcaaagagg tgagcagaat gagtcacagt tcttcttcag atactgatat
     3781 taatgaaatt catacaaacc ataagacttt gtatgattta aagactcagg cggggaaaga
     3841 tgataaagga aaaaggaaac gaaaaagttc tacatctggc tcagattttg atactaaaaa
     3901 gggcaaatca gctaagagct ctataatttc taaaaagaaa cgacaaaccc agtctgagtc
     3961 ttctaattat gactcagaat tagaaaaaga gataaagagc atgagtaaaa ttggtgctgc
     4021 cagaaccacc aaaaaaagaa ttccaaatac aaaagatttt gactcttctg aagatgagaa
     4081 acacagcaaa aaaggaatgg ataatcaagg gcacaaaaat ttgaagacct cacaagaagg
     4141 atcatctgat gatgctgaaa gaaaacaaga gagagagact ttctcttcag cagaaggcac
     4201 agttgataaa gacacgacca tcatggaatt aagagatcga cttcctaaga agcagcaagc
     4261 aagtgcttcc actgatggtg tcgataagct ttctgggaaa gagcagagtt ttacttcttt
     4321 ggaagttaga aaagttgctg aaactaaaga aaagagcaag catctcaaaa ccaaaacatg
     4381 taaaaaagta caggatggct tatctgatat tgcagagaaa ttcctaaaga aagaccagag
     4441 cgatgaaact tctgaagatg ataaaaagca gagcaaaaag ggaactgaag aaaaaaagaa
     4501 accttcagac tttaagaaaa aagtaattaa aatggaacaa cagtatgaat cttcatctga
     4561 tggcactgaa aagttacctg agcgagaaga aatttgtcat tttcctaagg gcataaaaca
     4621 aattaagaat ggaacaactg atggagaaaa gaaaagtaaa aaaataagag ataaaacttc
     4681 taaaaagaag gatgaattat ctgattatgc tgagaagtca acagggaaag gagatagttg
     4741 tgactcttca gaggataaaa agagtaagaa tggagcatat ggtagagaga agaaaaggtg
     4801 caagttgctt ggaaagagtt caaggaagag acaagattgt tcatcatctg atactgagaa
     4861 atattccatg aaagaagatg gttgtaactc ttctgataag agactgaaaa gaatagaatt
     4921 gagggaaaga agaaatttaa gttcaaagag aaatactaag gaaatacaaa gtggctcatc
     4981 atcatctgat gctgaggaaa gttctgaaga taataaaaag aagaagcaaa gaacttcatc
     5041 taaaaagaag gcagtcattg tcaaggagaa aaagagaaac tccctaagaa caagcactaa
     5101 aaggaagcaa gctgacatta catcctcatc ttcttctgat atagaagatg atgatcagaa
     5161 ttctataggt gagggaagca gcgatgaaca gaaaattaag cctgtgactg aaaatttagt
     5221 gctgtcttca catactggat tttgccaatc ttcaggagat gaagccttat ctaaatcagt
     5281 gcctgtcaca gtggatgatg atgatgacga caatgatcct gagaatagaa ttgccaagaa
     5341 gatgctttta gaagaaatta aagccaatct ttcctctgat gaggatggat cttcagatga
     5401 tgagccagaa gaagggaaaa aaagaactgg aaaacaaaat gaagaaaacc caggagatga
     5461 ggaagcaaaa aatcaagtca attctgaatc agattcagat tctgaagaat ctaagaagcc
     5521 aagatacaga cataggcttt tgcggcacaa attgactgtg agtgacggag aatctggaga
     5581 agaaaaaaag acaaagccta aagagcataa agaagtcaaa ggcagaaaca gaagaaaggt
     5641 gagcagtgaa gattcagaag attctgattt tcaggaatca ggagttagtg aagaagttag
     5701 tgaatccgaa gatgaacagc ggcccagaac aaggtctgca aagaaggcag agttggaaga
     5761 aaatcagcgg agctataaac agaaaaagaa aaggcgacgt attaaggttc aagaagattc
     5821 atccagtgaa aacaagagta attctgagga agaagaggag gaaaaggaag aggaggagga
     5881 agaggaggag gaggaggaag aggaggagga agatgaaaat gatgattcca agtctcctgg
     5941 aaaaggcaga aagaaaattc ggaagattct taaagatgat aaactgagaa cagaaacaca
     6001 aaatgctctt aaggaagagg aagagagacg aaaacgtatt gctgagaggg agcgtgagcg
     6061 agaaaaattg agagaggtga tagaaattga agatgcttca cccaccaagt gtccaataac
     6121 aaccaagttg gttttagatg aagatgaaga aaccaaagaa cctttagtgc aggttcatag
     6181 aaatatggtt atcaaattga aaccccatca agtagatggt gttcagttta tgtgggattg
     6241 ctgctgtgag tctgtgaaaa aaacaaagaa atctccaggt tcaggatgca ttcttgccca
     6301 ctgtatgggc cttggtaaga ctttacaggt ggtaagtttt cttcatacag ttcttttgtg
     6361 tgacaaactg gatttcagca cggcgttagt ggtttgtcct cttaatactg ctttgaattg
     6421 gatgaatgaa tttgagaagt ggcaagaggg attaaaagat gatgagaagc ttgaggtttc
     6481 tgaattagca actgtgaaac gtcctcagga gagaagctac atgctgcaga ggtggcaaga
     6541 agatggtggt gttatgatca taggctatga gatgtataga aatcttgctc aaggaaggaa
     6601 tgtgaagagt cggaaactta aagaaatatt taacaaagct ttggttgatc caggccctga
     6661 ttttgttgtt tgtgatgaag gccatattct aaaaaatgaa gcatctgctg tttctaaagc
     6721 tatgaattct atacgatcaa ggaggaggat tattttaaca ggaacaccac ttcaaaataa
     6781 cctaattgag tatcattgta tggttaattt tatcaaggaa aatttacttg gatccattaa
     6841 ggagttcagg aatagattta taaatccaat tcaaaatggt cagtgtgcag attctaccat
     6901 ggtagatgtc agagtgatga aaaaacgtgc tcacattctc tatgagatgt tagctggatg
     6961 tgttcagagg aaagattata cagcattaac aaaattcttg cctccaaaac acgaatatgt
     7021 gttagctgtg agaatgactt ctattcagtg caagctctat cagtactact tagatcactt
     7081 aacaggtgtg ggcaataata gtgaaggtgg aagaggaaag gcaggtgcaa agcttttcca
     7141 agattttcag atgttaagta gaatatggac tcatccttgg tgtttgcagc tagactacat
     7201 tagcaaagaa aataagggtt attttgatga agacagtatg gatgaattta tagcctcaga
     7261 ttctgatgaa acctccatga gtttaagctc cgatgattat acaaaaaaga agaaaaaagg
     7321 gaaaaagggg aaaaaagata gtagctcaag tggaagtggc agtgacaatg atgttgaagt
     7381 gattaaggtc tggaattcaa gatctcgggg aggtggtgaa ggaaatgtgg atgaaacagg
     7441 aaacaatcct tctgtttctt taaaactgga agaaagtaaa gctacttctt cttctaatcc
     7501 aagcagccca gctccagact ggtacaaaga ttttgttaca gatgctgatg ctgaggtttt
     7561 agagcattct gggaaaatgg tacttctctt tgaaattctt cgaatggcag aggaaattgg
     7621 ggataaagtc cttgttttca gccagtccct catatctctg gacttgattg aagattttct
     7681 tgaattagct agtagggaga agacagaaga taaagataaa ccccttattt ataaaggtga
     7741 gggtaagtgg cttcgaaaca ttgactatta ccgtttagat ggttccacta ctgcacagtc
     7801 aaggaagaag tgggctgaag aatttaatga tgaaactaat gtgagaggac gattatttat
     7861 catttctact aaagcaggat ctctaggaat taatctggta gctgctaatc gagtaattat
     7921 attcgacgct tcttggaatc catcttatga catccagagt atattcagag tttatcgctt
     7981 tggacaaact aagcctgttt atgtatatag gttcttagct cagggaacca tggaagataa
     8041 gatttatgat cggcaagtaa ctaagcagtc actgtctttt cgagttgttg atcagcagca
     8101 ggtggagcgt cattttacta tgaatgagct tactgaactt tatacttttg agccagactt
     8161 attagatgac cctaattcag aaaagaagaa gaagagggat actcccatgc tgccaaagga
     8221 taccatactt gcagagctcc ttcagataca taaagaacac attgtaggat accatgaaca
     8281 tgattctctt ttggaccaca aagaagaaga agagttgact gaagaagaaa gaaaagcagc
     8341 ttgggctgag tatgaagcag agaagaaggg actgaccatg cgtttcaaca taccaactgg
     8401 gaccaattta ccccctgtca gtttcaactc tcaaactcct tatattcctt tcaatttggg
     8461 agccctgtca gcaatgagta atcaacagct ggaggacctc attaatcaag gaagagaaaa
     8521 agttgtagaa gcaacaaaca gtgtgacagc agtgaggatt caacctcttg aggatataat
     8581 ttcagctgta tggaaggaga acatgaatct ctcagaggcc caagtacagg cgttagcatt
     8641 aagtagacaa gccagccagg agcttgatgt taaacgaaga gaagcaatct acaatgatgt
     8701 attgacaaaa caacagatgt taatcagctg tgttcagcga atacttatga acagaaggct
     8761 ccagcagcag tacaatcagc agcaacagca acaaatgact tatcaacaag caacactggg
     8821 tcacctcatg atgccaaagc ccccaaattt gatcatgaat ccttctaact accagcagat
     8881 tgatatgaga ggaatgtatc agccagtggc tggtggtatg cagccaccac cattacagcg
     8941 tgcaccaccc ccaatgagaa gcaaaaatcc aggaccttcc caagggaaat caattgcata
     9001 cccatacgat gttccagatt acgcttgatc tagataactg atcataatca gccataccac
     9061 atttgtagag gttttacttg ctttaaaaaa cctcccacac ctccccctga acctgaaaca
     9121 taaaatgaat gcaattgttg ttgttaactt gtttattgca gcttataatg gttacaaata
     9181 aagcaatagc gtcacaaatt tcacaaataa agcatttttt tcactgcatt ctagttgtgg
     9241 tttgtccaaa ctcatcaatg tatcttaacg cgtaaattgt aagcgttaat attttgttaa
     9301 aattcgcgtt aaatttttgt taaatcagct cattttttaa ccaataggcc gaaatcggca
     9361 aaatccctta taaatcaaaa gaatagaccg agatagggtt gagtgttgtt ccagtttgga
     9421 acaagagtcc actattaaag aacgtggact ccaacgtcaa aggnnnnnnn nnnnnnnnnn
     9481 nnnnnnnnnn nnnnnnnnnn nnnnnnnnnn nntnnnnnnn nnnnnnnnnn nnnnnnnnnn
     9541 nnnnnnnnnn nnnnnnnnnn nnnnnnnnnn nnnnnnnnnn nnnnnnnnnn nnnnnnnnnn
     9601 nnnngnnnnn nnnnnnnnnn nnnnnnnnnn nnnnnnnnnn nnnnnnnnnn nnnnnnnnnn
     9661 nnnnnnnnnn nnnnnnnnnn nnnnnnnnnn nnnnnnnnnn nnnnnnnnnn nnnnnnnnnn
     9721 nnnnnnnnnc aggtggcact tttcggggaa atgtgcgcgg aacccctatt tgtttatttt
     9781 tctaaataca ttcaaatatg tatccgctca tgagacaata accctgataa atgcttcaat
     9841 aatattgaaa aaggaagagt cctgaggcgg aaagaaccag ctgtggaatg tgtgtcagtt
     9901 agggtgtgga aagtccccag gctccccagc aggcagaagt atgcaaagca tgcatctcaa
     9961 ttagtcagca accaggtgtg gaaagtcccc aggctcccca gcaggcagaa gtatgcaaag
    10021 catgcatctc aattagtcag caaccatagt cccgccccta actccgccca tcccgcccct
    10081 aactccgccc agttccgccc attctccgcc ccatggctga ctaatttttt ttatttatgc
    10141 agaggccgag gccgcctcgg cctctgagct attccagaag tagtgaggag gcttttttgg
    10201 aggcctaggc ttttgcaaag atcgatcaag agacaggatg aggatcgttt cgcatgattg
    10261 aacaagatgg attgcacgca ggttctccgg ccgcttgggt ggagaggcta ttcggctatg
    10321 actgggcaca acagacaatc ggctgctctg atgccgccgt gttccggctg tcagcgcagg
    10381 ggcgcccggt tctttttgtc aagaccgacc tgtccggtgc cctgaatgaa ctgcaagacg
    10441 aggcagcgcg gctatcgtgg ctggccacga cgggcgttcc ttgcgcagct gtgctcgacg
    10501 ttgtcactga agcgggaagg gactggctgc tattgggcga agtgccgggg caggatctcc
    10561 tgtcatctca ccttgctcct gccgagaaag tatccatcat ggctgatgca atgcggcggc
    10621 tgcatacgct tgatccggct acctgcccat tcgaccacca agcgaaacat cgcatcgagc
    10681 gagcacgtac tcggatggaa gccggtcttg tcgatcagga tgatctggac gaagagcatc
    10741 aggggctcgc gccagccgaa ctgttcgcca ggctcaaggc gagcatgccc gacggcgagg
    10801 atctcgtcgt gacccatggc gatgcctgct tgccgaatat catggtggaa aatggccgct
    10861 tttctggatt catcgactgt ggccggctgg gtgtggcgga ccgctatcag gacatagcgt
    10921 tggctacccg tgatattgct gaagagcttg gcggcgaatg ggctgaccgc ttcctcgtgc
    10981 tttacggtat cgccgctccc gattcgcagc gcatcgcctt ctatcgcctt cttgacgagt
    11041 tcttctgagc gggactctgg ggttcgaaat gaccgaccaa gcgacgccca acctgccatc
    11101 acgagatttc gattccaccg ccgccttcta tgaaaggttg ggcttcggaa tcgttttccg
    11161 ggacgccggc tggatgatcc tccagcgcgg ggatctcatg ctggagttct tcgcccaccc
    11221 tagggggagg ctaactgaaa cacggaagga gacaataccg gaaggaaccc gcgctatgac
    11281 ggcaataaaa agacagaata aaacgcacgg tgttgggtcg tttgttcata aacgcggggt
    11341 tcggtcccag ggctggcact ctgtcgatac cccaccgaga ccccattggg gccaatacgc
    11401 ccgcgtttct tccttttccc caccccaccc cccaagttcg ggtgaaggcc cagggctcgc
    11461 agccaacgtc ggggcggcag gccctgccat agcctcaggt tactcatata tactttagat
    11521 tgatttaaaa cttcattttt aatttaaaag gatctaggtg aagatccttt ttgataatct
    11581 catgaccaaa atcccttaac gtgagttttc gttccactga gcgtcagacc ccgtagaaaa
    11641 gatcaaagga tcttcttgag atcctttttt tctgcgcgta atctgctgct tgcaaacaaa
    11701 aaaaccaccg ctaccagcgg tggtttgttt gccggatcaa gagctaccaa ctctttttcc
    11761 gaaggtaact ggcttcagca gagcgcagat accaaatact gttcttctag tgtagccgta
    11821 gttaggccac cacttcaaga actctgtagc accgcctaca tacctcgctc tgctaatcct
    11881 gttaccagtg gctgctgcca gtggcgataa gtcgtgtctt accgggttgg actcaagacg
    11941 atagttaccg gataaggcgc agcggtcggg ctgaacgggg ggttcgtgca cacagcccag
    12001 cttggagcga acgacctaca ccgaactgag atacctacag cgtgagctat gagaaagcgc
    12061 cacgcttccc gaagggagaa aggcggacag gtatccggta agcggcaggg tcggaacagg
    12121 agagcgcacg agggagcttc cagggggaaa cgcctggtat ctttatag
//
